>Addgene plasmid #238743 | CISH-HaloTag Fusion Vector | addgene full sequence | sequence record 479219 | Addgene NGS Result
TCAATATTGGCCATTAGCCATATTATTCATTGGTTATATAGCATAAATCAATATTGGCTATTGGCCATTG
CATACGTTGTATCTATATCATAATATGTACATTTATATTGGCTCATGTCCAATATGACCGCCATGTTGGC
ATTGATTATTGACTAGTTATTAATAGTAATCAATTACGGGGTCATTAGTTCATAGCCCATATATGGAGTT
CCGCGTTACATAACTTACGGTAAATGGCCCGCCTGGCTGACCGCCCAACGACCCCCGCCCATTGACGTCA
ATAATGACGTATGTTCCCATAGTAACGCCAATAGGGACTTTCCATTGACGTCAATGGGTGGAGTATTTAC
GGTAAACTGCCCACTTGGCAGTACATCAAGTGTATCATATGCCAAGTCCGCCCCCTATTGACGTCAATGA
CGGTAAATGGCCCGCCTGGCATTATGCCCAGTACATGACCTTACGGGACTTTCCTACTTGGCAGTACATC
TACGTATTAGTCATCGCTATTACCATGGTGATGCGGTTTTGGCAGTACACCAATGGGCGTGGATAGCGGT
TTGACTCACGGGGATTTCCAAGTCTCCACCCCATTGACGTCAATGGGAGTTTGTTTTGGCACCAAAATCA
ACGGGACTTTCCAAAATGTCGTAATAACCCCGCCCCGTTGACGCAAATGGGCGGTAGGCGTGTACGGTGG
GAGGTCTATATAAGCAGAGCTGGTTTAGTGAACCGTCAGATCACTAGAAGCTTTATTGCGGTAGTTTATC
ACAGTTAAATTGCTAACGCAGTCAGTGCTTCTGACACAACAGTCTCGAACTTAAGCTGCAGAAGTTGGTC
GTGAGGCACTGGGCAGGTAAGTATCAAGGTTACAAGACAGGTTTAAGGAGACCAATAGAAACTGGGCTTG
TCGAGACAGAGAAGACTCTTGCGTTTCTGATAGGCACCTATTGGTCTTACTGACATCCACTTTGCCTTTC
TCTCCACAGGTGTCCACTCCCAGTTCAATTACAGCTCTTAAGGCTAGAGTATTAATACGACTCACTATAG
GGCTAGCGATCGCCATGGTTCTCTGCGTTCAGGGACCTCGTCCTTTGCTGGCTGTTGAGCGGACTGGTCA
GCGGCCACTGTGGGCTCCGTCCCTGGAACTGCCCAAGCCAGTCATGCAGCCATTGCCTGCTGGTGCCTTC
CTCGAAGAGGTTGCAGAGGGTACCCCAGCCCAGACAGAGAGTGAGCCAAAGGTGCTGGACCCAGAGGAGG
ATCTGCTGTGCATAGCCAAGACCTTCTCCTACCTTCGGGAATCTGGCTGGTATTGGGGTTCCATTACGGC
CAGCGAGGCCCGACAACACCTGCAGAAGATGCCAGAAGGCACGTTCTTAGTACGTGACAGCACGCACCCC
AGCTACCTGTTCACGCTGTCAGTGAAAACCACTCGTGGCCCAACCAATGTACGCATTGAGTATGCCGACT
CCAGCTTCCGTCTGGACTCCAACTGCTTGTCCAGGCCACGCATCCTGGCCTTTCCGGATGTGGTCAGCCT
TGTGCAGCACTATGTGGCCTCCTGCACTGCTGATACCCGAAGCGACAGCCCAGATCCTGCTCCCACCCCA
GCCCTGCCTATGCCTAAGGAGGATGCGCCTAGTGACCCAGCACTGCCTGCTCCTCCACCAGCTACTGCTG
TACACCTAAAACTGGTGCAGCCCTTTGTACGCAGAAGCAGTGCACGCAGCCTGCAACACCTGTGCCGCCT
TGTTATCAACCGTCTGGTGGCCGATGTTGACTGCCTGCCACTGCCCCGGCGCATGGCTGACTACCTCCGA
CAGTACCCCTTCCAGCTCGTTTCTCTCGAGCCAACCACTGAGGATCTGTACTTTCAGAGCGATAACGATG
GATCCGAAATCGGTACTGGCTTTCCATTCGACCCCCATTATGTGGAAGTCCTGGGCGAGCGCATGCACTA
CGTCGATGTTGGTCCGCGCGATGGCACCCCTGTGCTGTTCCTGCACGGTAACCCGACCTCCTCCTACGTG
TGGCGCAACATCATCCCGCATGTTGCACCGACCCATCGCTGCATTGCTCCAGACCTGATCGGTATGGGCA
AATCCGACAAACCAGACCTGGGTTATTTCTTCGACGACCACGTCCGCTTCATGGATGCCTTCATCGAAGC
CCTGGGTCTGGAAGAGGTCGTCCTGGTCATTCACGACTGGGGCTCCGCTCTGGGTTTCCACTGGGCCAAG
CGCAATCCAGAGCGCGTCAAAGGTATTGCATTTATGGAGTTCATCCGCCCTATCCCGACCTGGGACGAAT
GGCCAGAATTTGCCCGCGAGACCTTCCAGGCCTTCCGCACCACCGACGTCGGCCGCAAGCTGATCATCGA
TCAGAACGTTTTTATCGAGGGTACGCTGCCGATGGGTGTCGTCCGCCCGCTGACTGAAGTCGAGATGGAC
CATTACCGCGAGCCGTTCCTGAATCCTGTTGACCGCGAGCCACTGTGGCGCTTCCCAAACGAGCTGCCAA
TCGCCGGTGAGCCAGCGAACATCGTCGCGCTGGTCGAAGAATACATGGACTGGCTGCACCAGTCCCCTGT
CCCGAAGCTGCTGTTCTGGGGCACCCCAGGCGTTCTGATCCCACCGGCCGAAGCCGCTCGCCTGGCCAAA
AGCCTGCCTAACTGCAAGGCTGTGGACATCGGCCCGGGTCTGAATCTGCTGCAAGAAGACAACCCGGACC
TGATCGGCAGCGAGATCGCGCGCTGGCTGTCTACTCTGGAGATTTCCGGTTAATAGAATTCTAGAGTCGA
CCTGCAGGCATGCAAGCTGATCCGGCTGCTAACAAAGCCCGAAAGGAAGCTGAGTTGGCTGCTGCCACCG
CTGAGCAATAACTAGCATAACCCCTTGGGGCGGCCGCTTCGAGCAGACATGATAAGATACATTGATGAGT
TTGGACAAACCACAACTAGAATGCAGTGAAAAAAATGCTTTATTTGTGAAATTTGTGATGCTATTGCTTT
ATTTGTAACCATTATAAGCTGCAATAAACAAGTTAACAACAACAATTGCATTCATTTTATGTTTCAGGTT
CAGGGGGAGATGTGGGAGGTTTTTTTAAGCAAGTAAAACCTCTACAAATGTGGTAAAATCGAATTTTAAC
AAAATATTAACGCTTACAATTTCCTGATGCGGTATTTTCTCCTTACGCATCTGTGCGGTATTTCACACCG
CATACGCGGATCTGCGCAGCACCATGGCCTGAAATAACCTCTGAAAGAGGAACTTGGTTAGGTACCTTCT
GAGGCGGAAAGAACCAGCTGTGGAATGTGTGTCAGTTAGGGTGTGGAAAGTCCCCAGGCTCCCCAGCAGG
CAGAAGTATGCAAAGCATGCATCTCAATTAGTCAGCAACCAGGTGTGGAAAGTCCCCAGGCTCCCCAGCA
GGCAGAAGTATGCAAAGCATGCATCTCAATTAGTCAGCAACCATAGTCCCGCCCCTAACTCCGCCCATCC
CGCCCCTAACTCCGCCCAGTTCCGCCCATTCTCCGCCCCATGGCTGACTAATTTTTTTTATTTATGCAGA
GGCCGAGGCCGCCTCGGCCTCTGAGCTATTCCAGAAGTAGTGAGGAGGCTTTTTTGGAGGCCTAGGCTTT
TGCAAAAAGCTTGATTCTTCTGACACAACAGTCTCGAACTTAAGGCTAGAGCCACCATGATTGAACAAGA
TGGATTGCACGCAGGTTCTCCGGCCGCTTGGGTGGAGAGGCTATTCGGCTATGACTGGGCACAACAGACA
ATCGGCTGCTCTGATGCCGCCGTGTTCCGGCTGTCAGCGCAGGGGCGCCCGGTTCTTTTTGTCAAGACCG
ACCTGTCCGGTGCCCTGAATGAACTGCAGGACGAGGCAGCGCGGCTATCGTGGCTGGCCACGACGGGCGT
TCCTTGCGCAGCTGTGCTCGACGTTGTCACTGAAGCGGGAAGGGACTGGCTGCTATTGGGCGAAGTGCCG
GGGCAGGATCTCCTGTCATCTCACCTTGCTCCTGCCGAGAAAGTATCCATCATGGCTGATGCAATGCGGC
GGCTGCATACGCTTGATCCGGCTACCTGCCCATTCGACCACCAAGCGAAACATCGCATCGAGCGAGCACG
TACTCGGATGGAAGCCGGTCTTGTCGATCAGGATGATCTGGACGAAGAGCATCAGGGGCTCGCGCCAGCC
GAACTGTTCGCCAGGCTCAAGGCGCGCATGCCCGACGGCGAGGATCTCGTCGTGACCCATGGCGATGCCT
GCTTGCCGAATATCATGGTGGAAAATGGCCGCTTTTCTGGATTCATCGACTGTGGCCGGCTGGGTGTGGC
GGACCGCTATCAGGACATAGCGTTGGCTACCCGTGATATTGCTGAAGAGCTTGGCGGCGAATGGGCTGAC
CGCTTCCTCGTGCTTTACGGTATCGCCGCTCCCGATTCGCAGCGCATCGCCTTCTATCGCCTTCTTGACG
AGTTCTTCTGAGCGGGACTCTGGGGTTCGAAATGACCGACCAAGCGACGCCCAACCTGCCATCACGATGG
CCGCAATAAAATATCTTTATTTTCATTACATCTGTGTGTTGGTTTTTTGTGTGAATCGATAGCGATAAGG
ATCCTCTTTGCGCTTGCGTTTTCCCTTGTCCAGATAGCCCAGTAGCTGACATTCATCCGGGGTCAGCACC
GTTTCTGCGGACTGGCTTTCTACGTAATGGTTTCTTAGACGTCAGGTGGCACTTTTCGGGGAAATGTGCG
CGGAACCCCTATTTGTTTATTTTTCTAAATACATTCAAATATGTATCCGCTCATGAGACAATAACCCTGA
TAAATGCTTCAATAATATTGAAAAAGGAAGAGTATGAGTATTCAACATTTCCGTGTCGCCCTTATTCCCT
TTTTTGCGGCATTTTGCCTTCCTGTTTTTGCTCACCCAGAAACGCTGGTGAAAGTAAAAGATGCTGAAGA
TCAGTTGGGTGCACGAGTGGGTTACATCGAACTGGATCTCAACAGCGGTAAGATCCTTGAGAGTTTTCGC
CCCGAAGAACGTTTTCCAATGATGAGCACTTTCAAAGTTCTGCTATGTGGCGCGGTATTATCCCGTATTG
ACGCCGGGCAAGAGCAACTCGGTCGCCGCATACACTATTCTCAGAATGACTTGGTTGAGTACTCACCAGT
CACAGAAAAGCATCTTACGGATGGCATGACAGTAAGAGAATTATGCAGTGCTGCCATAACCATGAGTGAT
AACACTGCGGCCAACTTACTTCTGACAACTATCGGAGGACCGAAGGAGCTAACCGCTTTTTTGCACAACA
TGGGGGATCATGTAACTCGCCTTGATCGTTGGGAACCGGAGCTGAATGAAGCCATACCAAACGACGAGCG
TGACACCACGATGCCTGTAGCAATGGCAACAACGTTGCGCAAACTATTAACTGGCGAACTACTTACTCTA
GCTTCCCGGCAACAATTAATAGACTGGATGGAGGCGGATAAAGTTGCAGGACCACTTCTGCGCTCGGCCC
TTCCGGCTGGCTGGTTTATTGCTGATAAATCTGGAGCCGGTGAGCGTGGGTCTCGCGGTATCATTGCAGC
ACTGGGGCCAGATGGTAAGCCCTCCCGTATCGTAGTTATCTACACGACGGGGAGTCAGGCAACTATGGAT
GAACGAAATAGACAGATCGCTGAGATAGGTGCCTCACTGATTAAGCATTGGTAATTCGAAATGACCGACC
AAGCGACGCCCAACCGGTATCAGCTCACTCAAAGGCGGTAATACGGTTATCCACAGAATCAGGGGATAAC
GCAGGAAAGAACATGTGAGCAAAAGGCCAGCAAAAGGCCAGGAACCGTAAAAAGGCCGCGTTGCTGGCGT
TTTTCCATAGGCTCCGCCCCCCTGACGAGCATCACAAAAATCGACGCTCAAGTCAGAGGTGGCGAAACCC
GACAGGACTATAAAGATACCAGGCGTTTCCCCCTGGAAGCTCCCTCGTGCGCTCTCCTGTTCCGACCCTG
CCGCTTACCGGATACCTGTCCGCCTTTCTCCCTTCGGGAAGCGTGGCGCTTTCTCATAGCTCACGCTGTA
GGTATCTCAGTTCGGTGTAGGTCGTTCGCTCCAAGCTGGGCTGTGTGCACGAACCCCCCGTTCAGCCCGA
CCGCTGCGCCTTATCCGGTAACTATCGTCTTGAGTCCAACCCGGTAAGACACGACTTATCGCCACTGGCA
GCAGCCACTGGTAACAGGATTAGCAGAGCGAGGTATGTAGGCGGTGCTACAGAGTTCTTGAAGTGGTGGC
CTAACTACGGCTACACTAGAAGGACAGTATTTGGTATCTGCGCTCTGCTGAAGCCAGTTACCTTCGGAAA
AAGAGTTGGTAGCTCTTGATCCGGCAAACAAACCACCGCTGGTAGCGGTGGTTTTTTTGTTTGCAAGCAG
CAGATTACGCGCAGAAAAAAAGGATTTCAAGAAGATCCTTTGATCTTTTCTACGGGGTCTGACGCTCAGT
GGAACGAAAACTCACGTTAAGGGATTTTGGTCATGAGATTATCAAAAAGGATCTTCACCTAGATCCTTTT
ATAGTCCGGAAATACAGGAACGCACGCTGGATGGCCCTTCGCTGGGATGGTGAAACCATGAAAAATGGCA
GCTTCAGTGGATTAAGTGGGGGTAATGTGGCCTGTACCCTCTGGTTGCATAGGTATTCATACGGTTAAAA
TTTATCAGGCGCGATTGCGGCAGTTTTTCGGGTGGTTTGTTGCCATTTTTACCTGTCTGCTGCCGTGATC
GCGCTGAACGCGTTTTAGCGGTGCGTACAATTAAGGGATTATGGTAAATCCACTTACTGTCTGCCCTCGT
AGCCATCGAGATAAACCGCAGTACTCCGGCCACGATGCGTCCGGCGTAGAGGATCGAGATCT
Features (pLannotate 1.2.2; 22 found; start..end, strand, type, name):
    140..517     +  enhancer       CMV enhancer: human cytomegalovirus immediate early enhancer
    519..718     +  promoter       CMV promoter: human cytomegalovirus (CMV) immediate early promoter
    857..989     +  intron         chimeric intron: chimera between introns from human β-globin and immunoglobulin heavy chain genes
   1033..1051    +  promoter       T7 promoter: promoter for bacteriophage T7 RNA polymerase
   1065..1838    +  CDS            CISH: CISH_HUMAN - Also known as G18. Experimental evidence at protein level: Swiss-Prot protein existence level 1. SOCS family proteins form part of a classical negative feedback system that regulates cytokine signal transduction. CIS is involved in the negative regulation of cytokines that signal through the JAK-STAT5 pathway such as erythropoietin, prolactin and interleukin 3 (IL3) receptor. Inhibits STAT5 trans-activation by suppressing its tyrosine phosphorylation. May be a substrate-recognition component of a SCF-like ECS (Elongin BC-CUL2/5-SOCS-box protein) E3 ubiquitin-protein ligase complex
   1860..1880    +  CDS            TEV site: tobacco etch virus (TEV) protease recognition and cleavage site
   1896..2779    +  CDS            HaloTag® (fragment): modified bacterial dehalogenase that forms covalent bonds with chloroalkane derivatives
   2790..2818    +  misc_feature   MCS (fragment): pUC18/19 multiple cloning site
   2825..2874    +  CDS            SET1 (fragment): solubility-enhancement tag derived from T7 phage gene 10B
   2882..2901    +  terminator     T7 terminator (fragment): transcription terminator for bacteriophage T7 RNA polymerase
   2923..3044    -  polyA_signal   SV40 poly(A) signal: SV40 polyadenylation signal
   3067..3135    -  CDS            large T antigen (fragment): large T antigen from SV40 (simian virus 40)
   3140..3172    +  rep_origin     M13 ori (fragment): M13 bacteriophage origin of replication; arrow indicates direction of (+) strand synthesis
   3173..3224    -  misc_feature   bom (fragment): basis of mobility region from pBR322
   3289..3646    +  promoter       SV40 promoter: SV40 enhancer and early promoter
   3697..4488    +  CDS            neo: KKA2_KLEPN - Also known as kan, nptII. Experimental evidence at protein level: Swiss-Prot protein existence level 1. Resistance to kanamycin, neomycin, paromomycin, ribostamycin, butirosin and gentamicin B. From Klebsiella pneumoniae.
   4555..4603    +  polyA_signal   poly(A) signal: synthetic polyadenylation signal
   4624..4716    -  CDS            tnpA (fragment): TN5P_ECOLX - Also known as tnp. Experimental evidence at protein level: Swiss-Prot protein existence level 1. Mediates transposition of transposon Tn5 by a 'cut and paste' mechanism. First, the monomeric transposase binds the 19 bp inverted DNA repeats flanking the transposon. Then, dimerization of the DNA- bound transposase creates a synaptic DNA complex. After nicking of the first DNA strand, excision of the transposon proceeds through a series of intermediates. The transposase then mediates the insertion of the transposon at a new site by strand transfer. The activity of the wild- type tran
   4759..4863    +  promoter       AmpR promoter: bla
   4864..5724    +  CDS            AmpR: β-lactamase; bla; confers resistance to ampicillin, carbenicillin, and related antibiotics
   5882..6470    -  rep_origin     ori: high-copy-number ColE1/pMB1/pBR322/pUC origin of replication
   6586..6869    +  misc_feature   cer region: ColE1-derived recombination site that helps to maintain plasmids as monomers
