[The description below was written by a language model from this plasmid's Addgene catalogue record and pLannotate feature annotations shown in this document.]
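Description:
CISH-HaloTag Fusion Vector is a mammalian expression plasmid of about 6.9 kb built on the pFC27A HaloTag CMV-neo Flexi backbone. It is designed to produce human CISH carrying a C-terminal HaloTag. In bacteria it is maintained as a high-copy plasmid through a ColE1/pUC-type origin and selected with ampicillin via the β-lactamase gene. A ColE1-derived cer region is also annotated, which helps resolve plasmid multimers into monomers. For selection in mammalian cells, a separate cassette places the neo (nptII) gene under the SV40 enhancer/early promoter, followed by a synthetic polyadenylation signal.

The expression unit is driven by the human cytomegalovirus immediate-early enhancer and promoter, followed by a chimeric β-globin/immunoglobulin intron that generally improves transcript processing and expression. A T7 promoter sits just upstream of the coding region and could support transcription by T7 RNA polymerase. The unmutated CISH open reading frame is followed in turn by a TEV protease recognition site and the HaloTag coding sequence, so the tag can be cleaved from CISH after capture. An SV40 poly(A) signal lies downstream. Several short fragment annotations nearby (MCS, T7 terminator, SET1, large T antigen, M13 ori, bom, tnpA) appear to be backbone remnants or partial matches rather than functional parts.

CISH is a SOCS-family protein that negatively regulates cytokine signalling through the JAK-STAT5 pathway and may act as a substrate-recognition component of an ECS-type E3 ubiquitin ligase. HaloTag is a modified bacterial dehalogenase that bonds covalently to chloroalkane ligands. The fusion is therefore suited to fluorescent labelling, imaging, pull-down or immobilisation of CISH, although the record itself states only mammalian expression as the purpose.
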