Addgene plasmid #238743: CISH-HaloTag Fusion Vector
Purpose: Express CISH-HaloTag Fusion Protein in Mammalian Cells under a CMV promoter
Depositing lab: Promega Corporation.
Backbone
  Vector backbone: pFC27A HaloTag(R) CMV-neo Flexi(R) Vector
  Vector type: Mammalian Expression
  Selectable markers: Neomycin
Growth in bacteria
  Bacterial resistance: Ampicillin, 100 μg/mL
  Growth temperature: 37°C
  Growth strain: DH5alpha
  Copy number: High Copy
Gene/Insert
  Gene/Insert name: CISH
  Species: H. sapiens (human)
  Mutation: None
  Entrez Gene: CISH (a.k.a. BACTS2, CIS, CIS-1, G18, SOCS)
  Promoter: CMV
  Tag / fusion protein: HaloTag (R) (C terminal on backbone)
  Cloning method: Other
Terms and licenses: Academic/Nonprofit Terms; Industry Terms
How to cite: CISH-HaloTag Fusion Vector was a gift from Promega Corporation (Addgene plasmid # 238743 ; http://n2t.net/addgene:238743 ; RRID:Addgene_238743)
